>Addgene plasmid #198626 | pBad-HaloGFP-143-154 | addgene full sequence | sequence record 389876 | Addgene NGS Result
CGCCATTCAGAGAAGAAACCAATTGTCCATATTGCATCAGACATTGCCGTCACTGCGTCTTTTACTGGCT
CTTCTCGCTAACCAAACCGGTAACCCCGCTTATTAAAAGCATTCTGTAACAAAGCGGGACCAAAGCCATG
ACAAAAACGCGTAACAAAAGTGTCTATAATCACGGCAGAAAAGTCCACATTGATTATTTGCACGGCGTCA
CACTTTGCTATGCCATAGCATTTTTATCCATAAGATTAGCGGATCCTACCTGACGCTTTTTATCGCAACT
CTCTACTGTTTCTCCATACCCGTTTTTTGGGCTAACAGGAGGAATTAACCATGGGGGGTTCTCATCATCA
TCATCATCATGGTATGGCTAGCATGACTGGTGGACAGCAAATGGGTCGGGATCTGTACGACGATGACGAT
AAGGATCCGAGCTCGAGAATGGCAGAAATCGGTACTGGCTTTCCATTCGACCCCCATTATGTGGAAGTCC
TGGGCGAGCGCATGCACTACGTCGATGTTGGTCCGCGCGATGGCACCCCTGTGCTGTTCCTGCACGGTAA
CCCGACCTCCTCCTACGTGTGGCGCAACATCATCCCGCATGTTGCACCGACCCATCGCTGCATTGCTCCA
GACCTGATCGGTATGGGCAAATCCGACAAACCAGACCTGGGTTATTTCTTCGACGACCACGTCCGCTTCA
TGGATGCCTTCATCGAAGCCCTGGGTCTGGAAGAGGTCGTCCTGGTCATTCACGACTGGGGCTCCGCTCT
GGGTTTCCACTGGGCCAAGCGCAATCCAGAGCGCGTCAAAGGTATTGCATTTATGGAGTTCATCCGCCCT
ATCCCGACCTGGGACGAATGGCCAGGTGAAAACGTCTATATCAAGGCCGACAAGCAGAAGAACGGCATCA
AGGCGAACTTCAAGATCCGCCACAACATCGAGGACGGCGGCGTGCAGCTCGCCTACCACTACCAGCAGAA
CACCCCCATCGGCGACGGCCCCGTGCTGCTGCCCGACAACCACTACCTGAGCGTCCAGTCCAAACTTTCG
AAAGACCCCAACGAGAAGCGCGATCACATGGTCCTGCTGGAGTTCGTGACCGCCGCCGGGATCACTCTCG
GCATGGACGAGCTGTACAAGGGCGGTACCGGAGGGAGCATGGTGAGCAAGGGCGAGGAGCTGTTCACCGG
GGTGGTGCCCATCCTGGTCGAGCTGGACGGCGACGTAAACGGCCACAAGTTCAGCGTGTCCGGCGAGGGT
GAGGGCGATGCCACCTACGGCAAGCTGACCCTGAAGTTCATCTGCACCACCGGCAAGCTGCCCGTGCCCT
GGCCCACCCTCGTGACCACCCTGACCTACGGCGTGCAGTGCTTCAGCCGCTACCCCGACCACATGAAGCA
GCACGACTTCTTCAAGTCCGCCATGCCCGAAGGCTACATCCAGGAGCGCACCATCTTCTTCAAGGACGAC
GGCAACTACAAGACCCGCGCCGAGGTGAAGTTCGAGGGCGACACCCTGGTGAACCGCATCGAGCTGAAGG
GCATCGACTTCAAGGAGGACGGCAACATCCTGGGGCATAAGCTGGAGTACAACCTTGGCACCGACGTCGG
CCGCAAGCTGATCATCGATCAGAACGTTTTTATCGAGGGTACGCTGCCGATGGGTGTCGTCCGCCCGCTG
ACTGAAGTCGAGATGGACCATTACCGCGAGCCGTTCCTGAATCCTGTTGACCGCGAGCCACTGTGGCGCT
TCCCAAACGAGCTGCCAATCGCCGGTGAGCCAGCGAACATCGTCGCGCTGGTCGAAGAATACATGGACTG
GCTGCACCAGTCCCCTGTCCCGAAGCTGCTGTTCTGGGGCACCCCAGGCGTTCTGATCCCACCGGCCGAA
GCCGCTCGCCTGGCCAAAAGCCTGCCTAACTGCAAGGCTGTGGACATCGGCCCGGGTCTGAATCTGCTGC
AAGAAGACAACCCGGACCTGATCGGCAGCGAGATCGCGCGCTGGCTGTCGACGCTCGAGATTTCCGGCTG
AAAGCTTGGCTGTTTTGGCGGATGAGAGAAGATTTTCAGCCTGATACAGATTAAATCAGAACGCAGAAGC
GGTCTGATAAAACAGAATTTGCCTGGCGGCAGTAGCGCGGTGGTCCCACCTGACCCCATGCCGAACTCAG
AAGTGAAACGCCGTAGCGCCGATGGTAGTGTGGGGTCTCCCCATGCGAGAGTAGGGAACTGCCAGGCATC
AAATAAAACGAAAGGCTCAGTCGAAAGACTGGGCCTTTCGTTTTATCTGTTGTTTGTCGGTGAACGCTCT
CCTGAGTAGGACAAATCCGCCGGGAGCGGATTTGAACGTTGCGAAGCAACGGCCCGGAGGGTGGCGGGCA
GGACGCCCGCCATAAACTGCCAGGCATCAAATTAAGCAGAAGGCCATCCTGACGGATGGCCTTTTTGCGT
TTCTACAAACTCTTTTGTTTATTTTTCTAAATACATTCAAATATGTATCCGCTCATGAGACAATAACCCT
GATAAATGCTTCAATAATATTGAAAAAGGAAGAGTATGAGTATTCAACATTTCCGTGTCGCCCTTATTCC
CTTTTTTGCGGCATTTTGCCTTCCTGTTTTTGCTCACCCAGAAACGCTGGTGAAAGTAAAAGATGCTGAA
GATCAGTTGGGTGCACGAGTGGGTTACATCGAACTGGATCTCAACAGCGGTAAGATCCTTGAGAGTTTTC
GCCCCGAAGAACGTTTTCCAATGATGAGCACTTTTAAAGTTCTGCTATGTGGCGCGGTATTATCCCGTGT
TGACGCCGGGCAAGAGCAACTCGGTCGCCGCATACACTATTCTCAGAATGACTTGGTTGAGTACTCACCA
GTCACAGAAAAGCATCTTACGGATGGCATGACAGTAAGAGAATTATGCAGTGCTGCCATAACCATGAGTG
ATAACACTGCGGCCAACTTACTTCTGACAACGATCGGAGGACCGAAGGAGCTAACCGCTTTTTTGCACAA
CATGGGGGATCATGTAACTCGCCTTGATCGTTGGGAACCGGAGCTGAATGAAGCCATACCAAACGACGAG
CGTGACACCACGATGCCTGTAGCAATGGCAACAACGTTGCGCAAACTATTAACTGGCGAACTACTTACTC
TAGCTTCCCGGCAACAATTAATAGACTGGATGGAGGCGGATAAAGTTGCAGGACCACTTCTGCGCTCGGC
CCTTCCGGCTGGCTGGTTTATTGCTGATAAATCTGGAGCCGGTGAGCGTGGGTCTCGCGGTATCATTGCA
GCACTGGGGCCAGATGGTAAGCCCTCCCGTATCGTAGTTATCTACACGACGGGGAGTCAGGCAACTATGG
ATGAACGAAATAGACAGATCGCTGAGATAGGTGCCTCACTGATTAAGCATTGGTAACTGTCAGACCAAGT
TTACTCATATATACTTTAGATTGATTTAAAACTTCATTTTTAATTTAAAAGGATCTAGGTGAAGATCCTT
TTTGATAATCTCATGACCAAAATCCCTTAACGTGAGTTTTCGTTCCACTGAGCGTCAGACCCCGTAGAAA
AGATCAAAGGATCTTCTTGAGATCCTTTTTTTCTGCGCGTAATCTGCTGCTTGCAAACAAAACAACCACC
GCTACCAGCGGTGGTTTGTTTGCCGGATCAAGAGCTACCAACTCTTTTTCCGAAGGTAACTGGCTTCAGC
AGAGCGCAGATACCAAATACTGTCCTTCTAGTGTAGCCGTAGTTAGGCCACCACTTCAAGAACTCTGTAG
CACCGCCTACATACCTCGCTCTGCTAATCCTGTTACCAGTGGCTGCTGCCAGTGGCGATAAGTCGTGTCT
TACCGGGTTGGACTCAAGACGATAGTTACCGGATAAGGCGCAGCGGTCGGGCTGAACGGGGGGTTCGTGC
ACACAGCCCAGCTTGGAGCGAACGACCTACACCGAACTGAGATACCTACAGCGTGAGCTATGAGAAAGCG
CCACGCTTCCCGAAGGGAGAAAGGCGGACAGGTATCCGGTAAGCGGCAGGGTCGGAACAGGAGAGCGCAC
GAGGGAGCTTCCAGGGGGAAACGCCTGGTATCTTTATAGTCCTGTCGGGTTTCGCCACCTCTGACTTGAG
CGTCGATTTTTGTGATGCTCGTCAGGGGGGCGGAGCCTATGGAAAAACGCCAGCAACGCGGCCTTTTTAC
GGTTCCTGGCCTTTTGCTGGCCTTTTGCTCACATGTTCTTTCCTGCGTTATCCCCTGATTCTGTGGATAA
CCGTATTACCGCCTTTGAGTGAGCTGATACCGCTCGCCGCAGCCGAACGACCGAGCGCAGCGAGTCAGTG
AGCGAGGAAGCGGAAGAGCGCCTGATGCGGTATTTTCTCCTTACGCATCTGTGCGGTATTTCACACCGCA
TATGGTGCACTCTCAGTACAATCTGCTCTGATGCCGCATAGTTAAGCCAGTATACACTCCGCTATCGCTA
CGTGACTGGGTCATGGCTGCGCCCCGACACCCGCCAACACCCGCTGACGCGCCCTGACGGGCTTGTCTGC
TCCCGGCATCCGCTTACAGACAAGCTGTGACCGTCTCCGGGAGCTGCATGTGTCAGAGGTTTTCACCGTC
ATCACCGAAACGCGCGAGGCAGCAGATCAATTCGCGCGCGAAGGCGAAGCGGCATGCATAATGTGCCTGT
CAAATGGACGAAGCAGGGATTCTGCAAACCCTATGCTACTCCGTCAAGCCGTCAATTGTCTGATTCGTTA
CCAATTATGACAACTTGACGGCTACATCATTCACTTTTTCTTCACAACCGGCACGGAACTCGCTCGGGCT
GGCCCCGGTGCATTTTTTAAATACCCGCGAGAAATAGAGTTGATCGTCAAAACCAACATTGCGACCGACG
GTGGCGATAGGCATCCGGGTGGTGCTCAAAAGCAGCTTCGCCTGGCTGATACGTTGGTCCTCGCGCCAGC
TTAAGACGCTAATCCCTAACTGCTGGCGGAAAAGATGTGACAGACGCGACGGCGACAAGCAAACATGCTG
TGCGACGCTGGCGATATCAAAATTGCTGTCTGCCAGGTGATCGCTGATGTACTGACAAGCCTCGCGTACC
CGATTATCCATCGGTGGATGGAGCGACTCGTTAATCGCTTCCATGCGCCGCAGTAACAATTGCTCAAGCA
GATTTATCGCCAGCAGCTCCGAATAGCGCCCTTCCCCTTGCCCGGCGTTAATGATTTGCCCAAACAGGTC
GCTGAAATGCGGCTGGTGCGCTTCATCCGGGCGAAAGAACCCCGTATTGGCAAATATTGACGGCCAGTTA
AGCCATTCATGCCAGTAGGCGCGCGGACGAAAGTAAACCCACTGGTGATACCATTCGCGAGCCTCCGGAT
GACGACCGTAGTGATGAATCTCTCCTGGCGGGAACAGCAAAATATCACCCGGTCGGCAAACAAATTCTCG
TCCCTGATTTTTCACCACCCCCTGACCGCGAATGGTGAGATTGAGAATATAACCTTTCATTCCCAGCGGT
CGGTCGATAAAAAAATCGAGATAACCGTTGGCCTCAATCGGCGTTAAACCCGCCACCAGATGGGCATTAA
ACGAGTATCCCGGCAGCAGGGGATCATTTTGCGCTTCAGCCATACTTTTCATACTCC
Features (pLannotate 1.2.2; 16 found; start..end, strand, type, name):
     13..297     +  promoter       araBAD promoter: araBAD; promoter of the L-arabinose operon of E. coli; the araC regulatory gene is transcribed in the opposite direction (Guzman et al., 1995)
    343..363     +  CDS            capTEV™ (fragment): composite tag for in vivo biotinylation, TEV protease cleavage, and 6xHis tagging
    364..396     +  CDS            T7 tag (gene 10 leader): leader peptide from bacteriophage T7 gene 10 promotes efficient translation in E. coli
    400..423     +  CDS            Xpress™ tag: Xpress™ epitope tag, including an enterokinase recognition and cleavage site
    439..865     +  CDS            HaloTag® (fragment): modified bacterial dehalogenase that forms covalent bonds with chloroalkane derivatives
    868..1593    +  CDS            cEGFP: cEGFP is a basic (constitutively fluorescent) green fluorescent protein published in 2008, derived from Aequorea victoria.
   1599..2028    +  CDS            HaloTag® (fragment): modified bacterial dehalogenase that forms covalent bonds with chloroalkane derivatives
   2121..2236    +  ncRNA          5S rRNA: Accession: RF00001 - 5S ribosomal RNA
   2240..2326    +  terminator     rrnB T1 terminator: Escherichia coli rrnB; transcription terminator T1 from the E. coli rrnB gene
   2418..2445    +  terminator     rrnB T2 terminator: transcription terminator T2 from the E. coli rrnB gene
   2464..2555    +  promoter       AmpR promoter: bla
   2556..3416    +  CDS            AmpR: β-lactamase; bla; confers resistance to ampicillin, carbenicillin, and related antibiotics
   3587..4175    +  rep_origin     ori: high-copy-number ColE1/pMB1/pBR322/pUC origin of replication
   4361..4501    -  misc_feature   bom: basis of mobility region from pBR322
   4603..4643    -  CDS            rop (fragment): Rop protein, which maintains plasmids at low copy number; rop
   4765..5643    -  CDS            araC: L-arabinose regulatory protein; araC
