[The description below was written by a language model from this plasmid's Addgene catalogue record and pLannotate feature annotations shown in this document.]
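Description:
pBad-HaloGFP-143-154 is a bacterial expression plasmid built on the Invitrogen pBAD backbone, encoding a synthetic HaloTag–GFP fusion that the record describes as a green fluorescent Ca2+ indicator. It replicates in E. coli from a high-copy ColE1/pUC-type origin and is selected with ampicillin through the β-lactamase gene under its own promoter. The sequenced plasmid is about 5.7 kb. Remnants of the pBR322 lineage, a bom mobility region and a small rop fragment, are also annotated in the backbone.

Expression is driven by the araBAD promoter, with the divergently oriented araC regulator carried on the same plasmid, so that transcription is induced by L-arabinose and otherwise kept low. The open reading frame begins with the standard pBAD leader: a His-tag-containing segment (annotated as a partial composite tag match), the T7 gene 10 leader that aids translation, and the Xpress epitope with its enterokinase cleavage site. The insert follows, of roughly 1.6 kb, in which an EGFP-type green fluorescent protein (matched by the annotation to cEGFP) sits between two HaloTag fragments. This indicates that the fluorescent protein is inserted within the HaloTag sequence rather than appended to one end. The numbers in the name may denote the insertion positions, but the record does not define them. Transcription ends at the rrnB T1 and T2 terminators.

HaloTag covalently binds chloroalkane ligands, and the associated publication title refers to chemigenetic indicators that combine synthetic chelators with GFP. The protein is therefore presumably labelled with a chelator-bearing ligand to produce the Ca2+-responsive fluorescence, although the catalogue fields do not detail this. The plasmid suits arabinose-inducible production, and probably His-tag purification, of the indicator protein in bacteria.
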