Addgene plasmid #198626: pBad-HaloGFP-143-154
Purpose: Green fluorescent Ca2+ ion indicator for bacterial expression.
Depositing lab: Robert Campbell. Depositing organization: The University of Tokyo. Publication: Chemigenetic indicators based on synthetic chelators and green fluorescent protein. Zhu W, Takeuchi S, Imai S, Terada T, Ueda T, Nasu Y, Terai T, Campbell RE. Nat Chem Biol. 2023 Jan;19(1):38-44. doi: 10.1038/s41589-022-01134-z. Epub 2022 Sep 22. PubMed 36138142.
Backbone
  Vector backbone: PBad
  Backbone manufacturer: Invitrogen
  Backbone size w/o insert (bp): 4000
  Vector type: Bacterial Expression
Growth in bacteria
  Bacterial resistance: Ampicillin, 100 μg/mL
  Growth temperature: 37°C
  Growth strain: DH5alpha
  Copy number: High Copy
Gene/Insert
  Gene/Insert name: HaloGFP-143-154
  Species: Synthetic
  Insert size (bp): 1590
  Promoter: araBAD promoter
  Cloning method: Gibson Cloning
  Sequencing primers: 5′ pBAD forward; 3′ pBAD Reverse
Terms and licenses: Academic/Nonprofit Terms; Industry Terms: Not Available to Industry
How to cite: pBad-HaloGFP-143-154 was a gift from Robert Campbell (Addgene plasmid # 198626 ; http://n2t.net/addgene:198626 ; RRID:Addgene_198626)
